>Addgene plasmid #176976 | GNAS_pcDNA6.2/EmGFP-Bsd | addgene full sequence | sequence record 350512 | Addgene NGS Result
GACGGATCGGGAGATCTCCCGATCCCCTATGGTGCACTCTCAGTACAATCTGCTCTGATGCCGCATAGTT
AAGCCAGTATCTGCTCCCTGCTTGTGTGTTGGAGGTCGCTGAGTAGTGCGCGAGCAAAATTTAAGCTACA
ACAAGGCAAGGCTTGACCGACAATTGCATGAAGAATCTGCTTAGGGTTAGGCGTTTTGCGCTGCTTCGCG
ATGTACGGGCCAGATATACGCGTTGACATTGATTATTGACTAGTTATTAATAGTAATCAATTACGGGGTC
ATTAGTTCATAGCCCATATATGGAGTTCCGCGTTACATAACTTACGGTAAATGGCCCGCCTGGCTGACCG
CCCAACGACCCCCGCCCATTGACGTCAATAATGACGTATGTTCCCATAGTAACGCCAATAGGGACTTTCC
ATTGACGTCAATGGGTGGAGTATTTACGGTAAACTGCCCACTTGGCAGTACATCAAGTGTATCATATGCC
AAGTACGCCCCCTATTGACGTCAATGACGGTAAATGGCCCGCCTGGCATTATGCCCAGTACATGACCTTA
TGGGACTTTCCTACTTGGCAGTACATCTACGTATTAGTCATCGCTATTACCATGGTGATGCGGTTTTGGC
AGTACATCAATGGGCGTGGATAGCGGTTTGACTCACGGGGATTTCCAAGTCTCCACCCCATTGACGTCAA
TGGGAGTTTGTTTTGGCACCAAAATCAACGGGACTTTCCAAAATGTCGTAACAACTCCGCCCCATTGACG
CAAATGGGCGGTAGGCGTGTACGGTGGGAGGTCTATATAAGCAGAGCTCTCTGGCTAACTAGAGAACCCA
CTGCTTACTGGCTTATCGAAATTAATACGACTCACTATAGGGAGACCCAAGCTGGCTAGTTAAGCTATCA
ACAAGTTTGTACAAAAAAGCAGGCTCCGCGGCCGCCCCCTTCACCATGGGCTGCCTCGGGAACAGTAAGA
CCGAGGACCAGCGCAACGAGGAGAAGGCGCAGCGTGAGGCCAACAAAAAGATCGAGAAGCAGCTGCAGAA
GGACAAGCAGGTCTACCGGGCCACGCACCGCCTGCTGCTGCTGGGTGCTGGAGAATCTGGTAAAAGCACC
ATTGTGAAGCAGATGAGGATCCTGCATGTTAATGGGTTTAATGGAGAGGGCGGCGAAGAGGACCCGCAGG
CTGCAAGGAGCAACAGCGATGGCAGTGAGAAGGCAACCAAAGTGCAGGACATCAAAAACAACCTGAAAGA
GGCGATTGAAACCATTGTGGCCGCCATGAGCAACCTGGTGCCCCCCGTGGAGCTGGCCAACCCCGAGAAC
CAGTTCAGAGTGGACTACATCCTGAGTGTGATGAACGTGCCTGACTTTGACTTCCCTCCCGAATTCTATG
AGCATGCCAAGGCTCTGTGGGAGGATGAAGGAGTGCGTGCCTGCTACGAACGCTCCAACGAGTACCAGCT
GATTGACTGTGCCCAGTACTTCCTGGACAAGATCGACGTGATCAAGCAGGCTGACTATGTGCCGAGCGAT
CAGGACCTGCTTCGCTGCCGTGTCCTGACTTCTGGAATCTTTGAGACCAAGTTCCAGGTGGACAAAGTCA
ACTTCCACATGTTTGACGTGGGTGGCCAGCGCGATGAACGCCGCAAGTGGATCCAGTGCTTCAACGATGT
GACTGCCATCATCTTCGTGGTGGCCAGCAGCAGCTACAACATGGTCATCCGGGAGGACAACCAGACCAAC
CGCCTGCAGGAGGCTCTGAACCTCTTCAAGAGCATCTGGAACAACAGATGGCTGCGCACCATCTCTGTGA
TCCTGTTCCTCAACAAGCAAGATCTGCTCGCTGAGAAAGTCCTTGCTGGGAAATCGAAGATTGAGGACTA
CTTTCCAGAATTTGCTCGCTACACTACTCCTGAGGATGCTACTCCCGAGCCCGGAGAGGACCCACGCGTG
ACCCGGGCCAAGTACTTCATTCGAGATGAGTTTCTGAGGATCAGCACTGCCAGTGGAGATGGGCGTCACT
ACTGCTACCCTCATTTCACCTGCGCTGTGGACACTGAGAACATCCGCCGTGTGTTCAACGACTGCCGTGA
CATCATTCAGCGCATGCACCTTCGTCAGTACGAGCTGCTCTACTAGCCAACTTTCTTGTACAAGGGTGGG
CGCGCCGACCCAGCTTTCTTGTACAAAGTGGTTGATCTAGAGGGCCCGCGGTTCGAAGGTAAGCCTATCC
CTAACCCTCTCCTCGGTCTCGATTCTACGCGTACCGGTTAGTAATGAGTTTAAACGGGGGAGGCTAACTG
AAACACGGAAGGAGACAATACCGGAAGGAACCCGCGCTATGACGGCAATAAAAAGACAGAATAAAACGCA
CGGGTGTTGGGTCGTTTGTTCATAAACGCGGGGTTCGGTCCCAGGGCTGGCACTCTGTCGATACCCCACC
GAGACCCCATTGGGGCCAATACGCCCGCGTTTCTTCCTTTTCCCCACCCCACCCCCCAAGTTCGGGTGAA
GGCCCAGGGCTCGCAGCCAACGTCGGGGCGGCAGGCCCTGCCATAGCAGATCTGCGCAGCTGGGGCTCTA
GGGGGTATCCCC
[124 nt withheld, positions 2603-2726]
C
[91 nt withheld, positions 2728-2818]
A
[49 nt withheld, positions 2820-2868]
CCTTTGACGTTGGAGTCCACGTTCTTT
[37 nt withheld, positions 2896-2932]
ACCCTATCTCGGTCTATTCTTTTGATTTATAAGGGATTTTGCCGATTTCGGCCTATTGGTTAAAAAATGA
GCTGATTTAACAAAAATTTAACGCGAATTATCCTCGAGCTACCGGGTAGGGGAGGCGCTTTTCCCAAGGC
AGTCTGGAGCATGCGCTTTAGCAGCCCCGCTGGGCACTTGGCGCTACACAAGTGGCCTCTGGCCTCGCAC
ACATTCCACATCCACCGGTAGGCGCCAACCGGCTCCGTTCTTTGGTGGCCCCTTCGCGCCACCTTCTACT
CCTCCCCTAGTCAGGAAGTTCCCCCCCGCCCCGCAGCTCGCGTCGTGCAGGACGTGACAAATGGAAGTAG
CACGTCTCACTAGTCTCGTGCAGATGGACAGCACCGCTGAGCAATGGAAGCGGGTAGGCCTTTGGGGCAG
CGGCCAATAGCAGCTTTGCTCCTTCGCTTTCTGGGCTCAGAGGCTGGGAAGGGGTGGGTCCGGGGGCGGG
CTCAGGGGCGGGCTCAGGGGCGGGGCGGGCGCCCGAAGGTCCTCCGGAGGCCCGGCATTCTGCACGCTTC
AAAAGCGCACGTCTGCCGCGCTGTTCTCCTCTTCCTCATCTCCGGGCCTTTCGACTCTAGACACGTGTTG
ACAATTAATCATCGGCATAGTATATCGGCATAGTATAATACGACAAGGTGAGGAACTAAACCATGGTGAG
CAAGGGCGAGGAGCTGTTCACCGGGGTGGTGCCCATCCTGGTCGAGCTGGACGGCGACGTAAACGGCCAC
AAGTTCAGCGTGTCCGGCGAGGGCGAGGGCGATGCCACCTACGGCAAGCTGACCCTGAAGTTCATCTGCA
CCACCGGCAAGCTGCCCGTGCCCTGGCCCACCCTCGTGACCACCTTCACCTACGGCGTGCAGTGCTTCGC
CCGCTACCCCGACCACATGAAGCAGCACGACTTCTTCAAGTCCGCCATGCCCGAAGGCTACGTCCAGGAG
CGCACCATCTTCTTCAAGGACGACGGCAACTACAAGACCCGCGCCGAGGTGAAGTTCGAGGGCGACACCC
TGGTGAACCGCATCGAGCTGAAGGGCATCGACTTCAAGGAGGACGGCAACATCCTGGGGCACAAGCTGGA
GTACAACTACAACAGCCACAAGGTCTATATCACCGCCGACAAGCAGAAGAACGGCATCAAGGTGAACTTC
AAGACCCGCCACAACATCGAGGACGGCAGCGTGCAGCTCGCCGACCACTACCAGCAGAACACCCCCATCG
GCGACGGCCCCGTGCTGCTGCCCGACAACCACTACCTGAGCACCCAGTCCGCCCTGAGCAAAGACCCCAA
CGAGAAGCGCGATCACATGGTCCTGCTGGAGTTCGTGACCGCCGCCGGGATCACTCTCGGCATGGACGAG
CTGTACAAGGCCAAGCCTTTGTCTCAAGAAGAATCCACCCTCATTGAAAGAGCAACGGCTACAATCAACA
GCATCCCCATCTCTGAAGACTACAGCGTCGCCAGCGCAGCTCTCTCTAGCGACGGCCGCATCTTCACTGG
TGTCAATGTATATCATTTTACTGGGGGACCTTGTGCAGAACTCGTGGTGCTGGGCACTGCTGCTGCTGCG
GCAGCTGGCAACCTGACTTGTATCGTCGCGATCGGAAATGAGAACAGGGGCATCTTGAGCCCCTGCGGAC
GGTGCCGACAGGTGCTTCTCGATCTGCATCCTGGGATCAAAGCCATAGTGAAGGACAGTGATGGACAGCC
GACGGCAGTTGGGATTCGTGAATTGCTGCCCTCTGGTTATGTGTGGGAGGGCTAAGCACTTCGTGGCCGA
GGAGCAGGACTGACACGTGCTACGAGATTTCGATTCCACCGCCGCCTTCTATGAAAGGTTGGGCTTCGGA
ATCGTTTTCCGGGACGCCGGCTGGATGATCCTCCAGCGCGGGGATCTCATGCTGGAGTTCTTCGCCCACC
CCAACTTGTTTATTGCAGCTTATAATGGTTACAAATAAAGCAATAGCATCACAAATTTCACAAATAAAGC
ATTTTTTTCACTGCATTCTAGTTGTGGTTTGTCCAAACTCATCAATGTATCTTATCATGTCTGTATACCG
TCGACCTCTAGCTAGAGCTTGGCGTAATCATGGTCATAGCTGTTTCCTGTGTGAAATTGTTATCCGCTCA
CAATTCCACACAACATACGAGCCGGAAGCATAAAGTGTAAAGCCTGGGGTGCCTAATGAGTGAGCTAACT
CACATTAATTGCGTTGCGCTCACTGCCCGCTTTCCAGTCGGGAAACCTGTCGTGCCAGCTGCATTAATGA
ATCGGCCAACGCGCGGGGAGAGGCGGTTTGCGTATTGGGCGCTCTTCCGCTTCCTCGCTCACTGACTCGC
TGCGCTCGGTCGTTCGGCTGCGGCGAGCGGTATCAGCTCACTCAAAGGCGGTAATACGGTTATCCACAGA
ATCAGGGGATAACGCAGGAAAGAACATGTGAGCAAAAGGCCAGCAAAAGGCCAGGAACCGTAAAAAGGCC
GCGTTGCTGGCGTTTTTCCATAGGCTCCGCCCCCCTGACGAGCATCACAAAAATCGACGCTCAAGTCAGA
GGTGGCGAAACCCGACAGGACTATAAAGATACCAGGCGTTTCCCCCTGGAAGCTCCCTCGTGCGCTCTCC
TGTTCCGACCCTGCCGCTTACCGGATACCTGTCCGCCTTTCTCCCTTCGGGAAGCGTGGCGCTTTCTCAT
AGCTCACGCTGTAGGTATCTCAGTTCGGTGTAGGTCGTTCGCTCCAAGCTGGGCTGTGTGCACGAACCCC
CCGTTCAGCCCGACCGCTGCGCCTTATCCGGTAACTATCGTCTTGAGTCCAACCCGGTAAGACACGACTT
ATCGCCACTGGCAGCAGCCACTGGTAACAGGATTAGCAGAGCGAGGTATGTAGGCGGTGCTACAGAGTTC
TTGAAGTGGTGGCCTAACTACGGCTACACTAGAAGAACAGTATTTGGTATCTGCGCTCTGCTGAAGCCAG
TTACCTTCGGAAAAAGAGTTGGTAGCTCTTGATCCGGCAAACAAACCACCGCTGGTAGCGGTGGTTTTTT
TGTTTGCAAGCAGCAGATTACGCGCAGAAAAAAAGGATCTCAAGAAGATCCTTTGATCTTTTCTACGGGG
TCTGACGCTCAGTGGAACGAAAACTCACGTTAAGGGATTTTGGTCATGAGATTATCAAAAAGGATCTTCA
CCTAGATCCTTTTAAATTAAAAATGAAGTTTTAAATCAATCTAAAGTATATATGAGTAAACTTGGTCTGA
CAGTTACCAATGCTTAATCAGTGAGGCACCTATCTCAGCGATCTGTCTATTTCGTTCATCCATAGTTGCC
TGACTCCCCGTCGTGTAGATAACTACGATACGGGAGGGCTTACCATCTGGCCCCAGTGCTGCAATGATAC
CGCGAGACCCACGCTCACCGGCTCCAGATTTATCAGCAATAAACCAGCCAGCCGGAAGGGCCGAGCGCAG
AAGTGGTCCTGCAACTTTATCCGCCTCCATCCAGTCTATTAATTGTTGCCGGGAAGCTAGAGTAAGTAGT
TCGCCAGTTAATAGTTTGCGCAACGTTGTTGCCATTGCTACAGGCATCGTGGTGTCACGCTCGTCGTTTG
GTATGGCTTCATTCAGCTTCGGTTCCCAACGATCAAGGCGAGTTACATGATCCCCCATGTTGTGCAAAAA
AGCGGTTAGCTCCTTCGGTCCTCCGATCGTTGTCAGAAGTAAGTTGGCCGCAGTGTTATCACTCATGGTT
ATGGCAGCACTGCATAATTCTCTTACTGTCATGCCATCCGTAAGATGCTTTTCTGTGACTGGTGAGTACT
CAACCAAGTCATTCTGAGAATAGTGTATGCGGCGACCGAGTTGCTCTTGCCCGGCGTCAATACGGGATAA
TACCGCGCCACATAGCAGAACTTTAAAAGTGCTCATCATTGGAAAACGTTCTTCGGGGCGAAAACTCTCA
AGGATCTTACCGCTGTTGAGATCCAGTTCGATGTAACCCACTCGTGCACCCAACTGATCTTCAGCATCTT
TTACTTTCACCAGCGTTTCTGGGTGAGCAAAAACAGGAAGGCAAAATGCCGCAAAAAAGGGAATAAGGGC
GACACGGAAATGTTGAATACTCATACTCTTCCTTTTTCAATATTATTGAAGCATTTATCAGGGTTATTGT
CTCATGAGCGGATACATATTTGAATGTATTTAGAAAAATAAACAAATAGGGGTTCCGCGCACATTTCCCC
GAAAAGTGCCACCTGACGTC
Features (pLannotate 1.2.2; 26 found; start..end, strand, type, name):
     28..80      -  misc_feature   bom (fragment): basis of mobility region from pBR322
    235..614     +  enhancer       CMV enhancer: human cytomegalovirus immediate early enhancer
    615..818     +  promoter       CMV promoter: human cytomegalovirus (CMV) immediate early promoter
    814..847     +  LTR            5' LTR (truncated) (fragment): truncated 5' long terminal repeat (LTR) from HIV-1
    863..881     +  promoter       T7 promoter: promoter for bacteriophage T7 RNA polymerase
    911..935     +  protein_bind   attB1: mutant version of attB; recombination site for the Gateway® BP reaction BP Clonase™
    956..2140    +  CDS            GNAS: GNAS2_HUMAN - Also known as GNAS1, GSP. Experimental evidence at protein level: Swiss-Prot protein existence level 1. Guanine nucleotide-binding proteins (G proteins) function as transducers in numerous signaling pathways controlled by G protein- coupled receptors (GPCRs) (PubMed:17110384). Signaling involves the activation of adenylyl cyclases, resulting in increased levels of the signaling molecule cAMP (PubMed:26206488, PubMed:8702665). GNAS functions downstream of several GPCRs, including beta-adrenergic receptors (PubMed:21488135). Stimulates the Ras signaling pathway via RAPGEF2 (PubMed:
   2178..2202    -  protein_bind   attB2: mutant version of attB; recombination site for the Gateway® BP reaction BP Clonase™
   2228..2269    +  CDS            V5 tag: epitope tag from simian virus 5
   2353..2401    +  polyA_signal   HSV TK poly(A) signal: herpes simplex virus thymidine kinase polyadenylation signal (Cole and Stacy, 1985)
   2492..2508    -  polyA_signal   bGH poly(A) signal (fragment): bovine growth hormone polyadenylation signal
   2603..3031    +  rep_origin     f1 ori (sequence partly withheld): f1 bacteriophage origin of replication; arrow indicates direction of (+) strand synthesis
   3046..3545    +  promoter       PGK promoter: mouse phosphoglycerate kinase 1 promoter
   3559..3606    +  promoter       EM7 promoter: synthetic bacterial promoter&nbsp
   3625..4341    +  CDS            Emerald: Emerald is a basic (constitutively fluorescent) green fluorescent protein published in 1998, derived from Aequorea victoria. It is reported to be a very rapidly-maturing weak dimer.
   4341..4737    +  CDS            BSD (fragment): blasticidin S deaminase; Aspergillus terreus BSD; confers resistance to blasticidin
   4738..4765    +  CDS            BleoR (fragment): antibiotic-binding protein; Sh ble from Streptoalloteichus hindustanus; confers resistance to bleomycin, phleomycin, and Zeocin™
   4775..4900    +  CDS            ble (fragment): BLE_KLEPN - Experimental evidence at protein level: Swiss-Prot protein existence level 1. Binding protein with a strong affinity to the bleomycin family of antibiotics. Binds to CL990; an antimitotic-antibiotic compound. From Klebsiella pneumoniae.
   4895..5016    +  polyA_signal   SV40 poly(A) signal: SV40 polyadenylation signal
   5089..5105    -  protein_bind   lac operator: The lac repressor binds to the lac operator to inhibit transcription in E. coli. This inhibition can be relieved by adding lactose or isopropyl-β-D-thiogalactopyranoside (IPTG). lac repressor encoded by lacI
   5113..5143    -  promoter       lac promoter: promoter for the E. coli lac operon
   5158..5179    -  protein_bind   CAP binding site: CAP binding activates transcription in the presence of cAMP. E. coli catabolite activator protein
   5192..5284    -  CDS            lacI (fragment): lac repressor; lacI; The lac repressor binds to the lac operator to inhibit transcription in E. coli. This inhibition can be relieved by adding lactose or isopropyl-β-D-thiogalactopyranoside (IPTG).
   5467..6055    -  rep_origin     ori: high-copy-number ColE1/pMB1/pBR322/pUC origin of replication
   6226..7086    -  CDS            AmpR: β-lactamase; bla; confers resistance to ampicillin, carbenicillin, and related antibiotics
   7087..7191    -  promoter       AmpR promoter: bla
