[The description below was written by a language model from this plasmid's Addgene catalogue record and pLannotate feature annotations shown in this document.]
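Description:
GNAS_pcDNA6.2/EmGFP-Bsd is a mammalian expression plasmid built on the Invitrogen pcDNA6.2/EmGFP-Bsd/V5-DEST backbone, carrying the human GNAS coding sequence, which encodes the stimulatory G protein alpha subunit that couples GPCRs to adenylyl cyclase and cAMP production. The sequenced record is about 7.2 kb. In bacteria it is maintained through a high-copy ColE1/pUC-type origin and selected with ampicillin via the bla gene. An f1 origin is also present, along with small leftover lac promoter/operator fragments from the backbone.

The GNAS open reading frame sits downstream of the CMV immediate early enhancer and promoter, with a T7 promoter just upstream that also serves as a sequencing primer site. The insert is flanked by attB1 and attB2 sites, which indicates Gateway recombination into the destination vector, although the catalogue lists the cloning method as TOPO; the insert derives in part from a DNASU clone. A V5 epitope tag lies after attB2, followed by the HSV TK polyadenylation signal. The record does not state whether the GNAS reading frame continues into the V5 tag or ends at its own stop codon.

A second, independent cassette uses the mouse PGK promoter, with an EM7 bacterial promoter behind it, to drive Emerald GFP fused to blasticidin S deaminase and terminated by the SV40 poly(A) signal. This allows transfected cells to be identified by green fluorescence and selected with blasticidin. Several short annotations (HIV LTR, bGH poly(A), bleomycin-resistance fragments) appear to be partial matches rather than functional elements. The associated publication describes an overexpression screen for modulators of Sonic hedgehog signalling relevant to Down syndrome.
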