Addgene plasmid #176976: GNAS_pcDNA6.2/EmGFP-Bsd
Purpose: Mammalian expression vector encoding GNAS and EmGFP-Bsd
Depositing lab: Roger Reeves. Publication: Overexpression screen of chromosome 21 genes reveals modulators of Sonic hedgehog signaling relevant to Down syndrome. Moyer AJ, Fernandez FX, Li Y, Klinedinst DK, Florea LD, Kazuki Y, Oshimura M, Reeves RH. Dis Model Mech. 2023 Apr 1;16(4):dmm049712. doi: 10.1242/dmm.049712. Epub 2023 Apr 13. PubMed 36995257.
Backbone
  Vector backbone: pcDNA6.2/EmGFP-Bsd/V5-DEST
  Backbone manufacturer: Invitrogen (V36620)
  Backbone size w/o insert (bp): 5983
  Vector type: Mammalian Expression
  Selectable markers: EmGFP fused to Blasticidin (bsd)-resistance marker
Growth in bacteria
  Bacterial resistance: Ampicillin, 100 μg/mL
  Growth temperature: 37°C
  Growth strain: DH5alpha
  Copy number: High Copy
Gene/Insert
  Gene/Insert name: GNAS (alt names: AHO; GSA)
  Species: H. sapiens (human)
  Insert size (bp): 1243
  Entrez Gene: GNAS (a.k.a. AHO, AIMAH1, C20orf45, GNAS1, GPSA, GSA, GSP, NESP, PITA3, POH, SCG6, SgVI)
  Promoter: CMV
  Cloning method: TOPO Cloning
  Sequencing primers: 5′ T7; 3′ V5 reverse
Resource information
  A portion of this plasmid was derived from a plasmid made by: DNASU (HsCD00288799)
Terms and licenses: Academic/Nonprofit Terms; Industry Terms: Not Available to Industry
Depositor comments: GNAS (BC008855.2) expressed under the control of CMV promoter and EmGFP-Bsd under the control of PGK
How to cite: GNAS_pcDNA6.2/EmGFP-Bsd was a gift from Roger Reeves (Addgene plasmid # 176976 ; http://n2t.net/addgene:176976 ; RRID:Addgene_176976)
